>Addgene plasmid #203611 | FB272 | addgene full sequence | sequence record 405983 | Addgene NGS Result
GGTAACTATCGTCTTGAGTCCAACCCGGTAAGACACGACTTATCGCCACTGGCAGCAGCCACTGGTAACA
GGATTAGCAGAGCGAGGTATGTAGGCGGTGCTACAGAGTTCTTGAAGTGGTGGCCTAACTACGGCTACAC
TAGAAGAACAGTATTTGGTATCTGCGCTCTGCTGAAGCCAGTTACCTTCGGAAAAAGAGTTGGTAGCTCT
TGATCCGGCAAACAAACCACCGCTGGTAGCGGTGGTTTTTTTGTTTGCAAGCAGCAGATTACGCGCAGAA
AAAAAGGATCTCAAGAAGATCCTTTGATCTTTTCTACGGGGTCTGACGCTCAGTGGAACGAAAACTCACG
TTAAGGGATTTTGGTCATGAGATTATCAAAAAGGATCTTCACCTAGATCCTTTTAAATTAAAAATGAAGT
TTTAAATCAATCTAAAGTATATATGAGTAAACTTGGTCTGACAGCTCGAGGCTTGGATTCTCACCAATAA
AAAACGCCCGGCGGCAACCGAGCGTTCTGAACAAATCCAGATGGAGTTCTGAGGTCATTACTGGATCTAT
CAACAGGAGTCCAAGCGAGCTCGATATCAAATTACGCCCCGCCCTGCCACTCGTCGCAGTACTGTTGTAA
TTCATTAAGCATTCTGCCGACATGGAAGCCATCACAAACGGCATGATGAACCTGAATCGCCAGCGGCATC
AGCACCTTGTCGCCTTGCGTATAATATTTGCCCATGGTGAAAACGGGGGCGAAGAAGTTGTCCATATTGG
CCACGTTTAAATCAAAACTGGTGAAACTCACCCAGGGATTGGCTGATACGAAAAACATATTCTCAATAAA
CCCTTTAGGGAAATAGGCCAGGTTTTCACCGTAACACGCCACATCTTGCGAATATATGTGTAGAAACTGC
CGGAAATCGTCGTGGTATTCACTCCAGAGTGATGAAAACGTTTCAGTTTGCTCATGGAAAACGGTGTAAC
AAGGGTGAACACTATCCCATATCACCAGCTCACCGTCTTTCATTGCCATACGAAATTCCGGATGAGCATT
CATCAGGCGGGCAAGAATGTGAATAAAGGCCGGATAAAACTTGTGCTTATTTTTCTTTACGGTCTTTAAA
AAGGCCGTAATATCCAGCTGAACGGTCTGGTTATAGGTACATTGAGCAACTGACTGAAATGCCTCAAAAT
GTTCTTTACGATGCCATTGGGATATATCAACGGTGGTATATCCAGTGATTTTTTTCTCCATTTTAGCTTC
CTTAGCTCCTGAAAATCTCGATAACTCAAAAAATACGCCCGGTAGTGATCTTATTTCATTATGGTGAAAG
TTGGAACCTCTTACGTGCCCGATCAACTCGAGTGCCACCTGACGTCTAAGAAACCATTATTATCATGACA
TTAACCTATAAAAATAGGCGTATCACGAGGCAGAATTTCAGATAAAAAAAATCCTTAGCTTTCGCTAAGG
ATGATTTCTGGAATTCGCGGCCGCTTCTAGAGCGATGAGTGGTCTCGAATGATGGCACCACACCCGACGC
TCAAGGCCACCTTCGCGGCCAGGAGCGAGACTGCGACGCACCCGCTGACGGCTTACCTGTTCAAGCTCAT
GGACCTCAAGGCATCCAACCTGTGCCTGAGCGCCGACGTGCCGACAGCGCGCGAGCTGCTGTACCTGGCC
GACAAGATTGGTCCGTCGATTGTCGTGCTCAAGACGCACTACGACATGGTTTCGGGCTGGGACTTCCACC
CGGAGACTGGCACGGGAGCCCAGCTGGCGTCGCTGGCTCGCAAGCACGGCTTCCTCATCTTCGAGGACCG
CAAGTTTGGTGACATTGGCCACACCGTCGAGCTGCAGTACACGGGTGGGTCGGCTCGCATCATCGACTGG
GCTCACATTGTCAACGTCAACATGGTGCCCGGTAAGGCGTCGGTGGCCTCGCTGGCCCAGGGTGCCAAGC
GCTGGCTCGAGCGCTACCCCTGCGAGGTCAAGACGTCCGTCACCGTCGGCACGCCCACCATGGACTCGTT
TGACGACGACGCCGACTCCAGGGACGCCGAGCCAGCCGGTGCCGTCAACGGTATGGGTTCCATTGGTGTC
CTGGACAAGCCCATCTACTCGAACCGGTCCGGCGACGGCCGCAAGGGAAGCATCGTTTCCATCACCACCG
TCACCCAGCAGTACGAGTCCGTTTCCTCGCCACGGTTAACAAAGGCCATCGCCGAGGGTGACGAGTCGCT
CTTCCCGGGAATCGAGGAGGCTCCGCTGAGCCGCGGCCTCCTGATCCTCGCCCAAATGTCCAGCCAGGGC
AACTTCATGAACAAGGAGTACACGCAGGCCTGCGTCGAGGCCGCCCGGGAGCACAAGGACTTTGTCATGG
GCTTCATCTCGCAGGAGACTCTCAACACCGAGCCCGACGATGCCTTTATCCACATGACGCCCGGCTGCCA
GCTGCCCCCCGAAGACGAGGACCAGCAGACCAACGGATCGGTCGGTGGAGATGGCCAGGGCCAGCAGTAC
AACACGCCGCACAAGCTGATTGGCATCGCCGGCAGCGACATTGCCATTGTGGGCCGGGGCATCCTCAAGG
CCTCAGACCCCGTAGAGGAGGCAGAGCGGTACCGATCAGCAGCGTGGAAAGCCTACACCGAGAGGCTGCT
GCGATAGGCTTTGAGACCACTCATCGCGACTAGTAGCGGCCGCTGCAGTCCGGCAAAAAAGGGCAAGGTG
TCACCACCCTGCCCTTTTTCTTTAAAACCGAAAAGATTACTTCGCGTTATGCAGGCTTCCTCGCTCACTG
ACTCGCTGCGCTCGGTCGTTCGGCTGCGGCGAGCGGTATCAGCTCACTCAAAGGCGGTAATACGGTTATC
CACAGAATCAGGGGATAACGCAGGAAAGAACATGTGAGCAAAAGGCCAGCAAAAGGCCAGGAACCGTAAA
AAGGCCGCGTTGCTGGCGTTTTTCCACAGGCTCCGCCCCCCTGACGAGCATCACAAAAATCGACGCTCAA
GTCAGAGGTGGCGAAACCCGACAGGACTATAAAGATACCAGGCGTTTCCCCCTGGAAGCTCCCTCGTGCG
CTCTCCTGTTCCGACCCTGCCGCTTACCGGATACCTGTCCGCCTTTCTCCCTTCGGGAAGCGTGGCGCTT
TCTCATAGCTCACGCTGTAGGTATCTCAGTTCGGTGTAGGTCGTTCGCTCCAAGCTGGGCTGTGTGCACG
AACCCCCCGTTCAGCCCGACCGCTGCGCCTTATCC
Features (pLannotate 1.2.2; 9 found; start..end, strand, type, name):
    477..571     -  terminator     lambda t0 terminator: transcription terminator from phage lambda
    595..1251    -  CDS            cat: CAT_ECOLX - Experimental evidence at protein level: Swiss-Prot protein existence level 1. This enzyme is an effector of chloramphenicol resistance in bacteria. From Escherichia coli. This protein is used as a marker in many commonly used cloning vectors, such as pACYC184.
   1252..1349    -  promoter       cat promoter: promoter of the E. coli cat gene encoding chloramphenicol acetyltransferase
   1435..1478    -  terminator     bacterial terminator: putative bacterial transcription terminator
   1481..1502    +  misc_feature   BioBrick prefix: BioBrick prefix for parts that do not start with "ATG"
   1522..2664    +  CDS            ura3: PYRF_HYPJE - Protein inferred from homology: Swiss-Prot protein existence level 3. From Hypocrea jecorina (Trichoderma reesei).
   2689..2708    +  misc_feature   BioBrick suffix: universal suffix for all parts
   2709..2766    +  terminator     his operon terminator: This putative transcriptin terminator from the E. coli his operon has a 2-bp deletion introduced during synthesis. Its efficiency has not been determined.
   2961..294     -  rep_origin     ori (across the origin): high-copy-number ColE1/pMB1/pBR322/pUC origin of replication
