[The description below was written by a language model from this plasmid's Addgene catalogue record and pLannotate feature annotations shown in this document.]
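Description:
FB272 is a small (about 3.3 kb) synthetic-biology part plasmid from the FungalBraid 2.0 toolkit, built on the pUPD2 domestication backbone. It is maintained in E. coli through a high-copy ColE1/pUC-type origin of replication and selected with chloramphenicol, conferred by the cat (chloramphenicol acetyltransferase) gene under its native promoter and followed by the phage lambda t0 terminator. The backbone carries no fungal replication or expression elements, so this is a storage and assembly vector rather than something intended for direct use in fungi.

The payload is the coding sequence of pyr4 from Trichoderma reesei (Hypocrea jecorina), annotated in the feature table as the ura3/PYRF homologue, which encodes orotidine-5'-phosphate decarboxylase of the pyrimidine biosynthesis pathway. The roughly 1.1 kb open reading frame sits alone in the cloning position, flanked by BioBrick prefix and suffix sequences inherited from the backbone and insulated by bacterial transcription terminators on either side, including a his operon terminator downstream. No promoter or fungal terminator accompanies the gene, consistent with its stated role as a CDS-only part. The record gives the cloning method only as restriction enzyme-based, with the cloning sites not specified.

Genes of this class are widely used in filamentous fungi as auxotrophic markers: they complement uridine/uracil auxotrophy in deficient strains, and can also be counter-selected with 5-fluoroorotic acid. As a standardised part, FB272 would presumably be combined with promoter and terminator modules to assemble a pyr4 selection cassette for fungal transformation constructs, although the record itself states only that it supplies the pyr4 coding sequence.
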