Addgene plasmid #203611: FB272
Purpose: Coding sequence of pyr4 gene from T. reesei.
Depositing lab: Jose Marcos. Depositing organization: Instituto de Agroquímica y Tecnología de Alimentos (IATA-CSIC). Publication: FungalBraid 2.0: expanding the synthetic biology toolbox for the biotechnological exploitation of filamentous fungi. Moreno-Gimenez E, Gandia M, Saez Z, Manzanares P, Yenush L, Orzaez D, Marcos JF, Garrigues S. Front Bioeng Biotechnol. 2023 Aug 7;11:1222812. doi: 10.3389/fbioe.2023.1222812. eCollection 2023. PubMed 37609115.
Backbone
  Vector backbone: pUPD2
  Vector type: Synthetic Biology
Growth in bacteria
  Bacterial resistance: Chloramphenicol, 25 μg/mL
  Growth temperature: 37°C
  Growth strain: DH5alpha
  Copy number: High Copy
Gene/Insert
  Gene/Insert name: pyr4
  Species: T. reesei
  Cloning method: Restriction Enzyme; 5′ cloning site unknown (unknown if destroyed)
Terms and licenses: Academic/Nonprofit Terms; Industry Terms: Not Available to Industry
How to cite: FB272 was a gift from Jose Marcos (Addgene plasmid # 203611 ; http://n2t.net/addgene:203611 ; RRID:Addgene_203611)
